>Addgene plasmid #17801 | pM-ErbB4-delta-kinase-PY1 mutant | addgene partial sequence | sequence record 23727 | Gal4-N-term 5'-GAGTAGTAACAAAGGTCAA-3'
GANGTTGCGGATTCCGGGGATCGTCGACTTCAGGGTGATGATCGTATGAAGCTTCCCAGTCCAAATGACA
GCAAGTTCTTTCAGAATCTCTTGGATGAAGAGGATTTGGAAGATATGATGGATGCTGAGGAGTACTTGGT
CCCTCAGGCTTTCAACATCCCACCTCCCATCGCTACTTCCAGAGCAAGAATTGACTCGAATAGGAACCAG
TTTGTGTACCGAGATGGAGGTTTTGCTGCTGAACAAGGAGTGTCTGTGCCCTACAGAGCCCCAACTAGCA
CAATTCCAGAAGCTCCTGTGGCACAGGGTGCTACTGCTGAGATTTTTGATGACTCCTGCTGTAATGGCAC
CCTACGCAAGCCAGTGGCACCCCATGTCCAAGAGGACAGTAGCACCCAGAGGTACAGTGCTGACCCCACC
GTGTTTGCCCCAGAACGGAGCCCACGAGGAGAGCTGGATGAGGAAGGTTACATGACTCCTATGCGAGACA
AACCCAAACAAGAATACCTGAATCCAGTGGAGGAGAACCCTTTTGTTTCTCGGAGAAAAAATGGAGACCT
TCAAGCATTGGATAATCCCGAATATCACAATGCATCCAATGGTCCACCCAAGGCCGAGGATGAGTATGTG
AATGAGCCACTGTACCTCAACACCTTTGCCAACACCTTGGGAAAAAGCTGAGTACCTGAAGAACAACATA
CTGTCAATTGCCAGAGAANGCCAAGATGGCGTTTGACANCCTGACTACTGGAACACAGCCTGCCACCTCG
A
