[The description below was written by a language model from this plasmid's Addgene catalogue record.]
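Description:
pM-ErbB4-delta-kinase-PY1 mutant is a mammalian expression plasmid built on the commercial pM backbone (about 3.5 kb without insert), a vector designed to express proteins as fusions to the GAL4 DNA-binding domain for mammalian two-hybrid and transcriptional activation assays. It is propagated in E. coli as a high-copy plasmid under ampicillin selection. The record does not list the promoter, polyadenylation signal or origin of replication, and no feature table is provided, so these backbone elements cannot be described from the information given.

The insert is an approximately 920 bp fragment of human ERBB4 (HER4), cloned between SalI and XbaI sites so that the GAL4 DNA-binding domain sits at the N terminus of the encoded protein. It covers amino acids 988 to 1292, a carboxy-terminal portion of the receptor's cytoplasmic region that lacks the kinase domain. It also carries a tyrosine-to-alanine substitution at position 1035; the "PY1" in the name suggests that this change disrupts the first of the PPxY-type motifs, the class of proline-rich sequence recognised by WW domains.

The associated study concerns the WW domain protein YAP binding to ErbB-4 and acting as a transcriptional co-activator for the carboxy-terminal fragment that translocates to the nucleus. In that context, tethering the ErbB4 tail to GAL4 binding sites allows its transactivation potential, and any enhancement by co-expressed partners, to be read out from a GAL4-responsive reporter. This mutant would typically be compared with the corresponding wild-type fragment to test whether the altered motif is needed for that interaction and co-activation.
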