Addgene plasmid #17801: pM-ErbB4-delta-kinase-PY1 mutant
Depositing lab: Marius Sudol. Depositing organization: Icahn School of Medicine at Mount Sinai. Publication: WW domain-containing protein YAP associates with ErbB-4 and acts as a co-transcriptional activator for the carboxyl-terminal fragment of ErbB-4 that translocates to the nucleus. Komuro A, Nagai M, Navin NE, Sudol M. J Biol Chem. 2003 Aug 29. 278(35):33334-41. 10.1074/jbc.M305597200 PubMed 12807903.
Backbone
  Vector backbone: pM
  Backbone manufacturer: BD Biosciences
  Backbone size w/o insert (bp): 3500
  Vector type: Mammalian Expression
Growth in bacteria
  Bacterial resistance: Ampicillin, 100 μg/mL
  Growth temperature: 37°C
  Growth strain: DH5alpha
  Copy number: High Copy
Gene/Insert
  Gene/Insert name: ErbB4 (alt name: HER4)
  Species: H. sapiens (human)
  Insert size (bp): 920
  Mutation: Carboxy-terminal fragment, amino acids 988-1292, kinase domain deleted, Tyrosine 1035 changed to Alanine
  GenBank ID: NM_001042599
  Entrez Gene: ERBB4 (a.k.a. ALS19, HER4, p180erbB4)
  Tag / fusion protein: GAL4-BD (N terminal on insert)
  Cloning method: Restriction Enzyme; 5′ cloning site SalI (unknown if destroyed); 3′ cloning site XbaI (unknown if destroyed)
  Sequencing primers: 5′ N/A
Terms and licenses: Academic/Nonprofit Terms; Industry Terms: Not Available to Industry
How to cite: pM-ErbB4-delta-kinase-PY1 mutant was a gift from Marius Sudol (Addgene plasmid # 17801 ; http://n2t.net/addgene:17801 ; RRID:Addgene_17801)
